>Addgene plasmid #68234 | pDGB1_omega1 | depositor full sequence | sequence record 139784 | Full plasmid sequence
TAACGGATCCGGTCTCAGGAGTGAGACGCACAGCTTGTCTGTAAGCGGATGCCGGGAGCAGACAAGCCCG
TCAGGGCGCGTCAGCGGGTGTTGGCGGGTGTCGGGGCTGGCTTAACTATGCGGCATCAGAGCAGATTGTA
CTGAGAGTGCACCATATGCGGTGTGAAATACCGCACAGATGCGTAAGGAGAAAATACCGCATCAGGCGCC
ATTCGCCATTCAGGCTGCGCAACTGTTGGGAAGGGCGATCGGCGCAGGCCTCTTCGCTATTACGCCAGCT
GGCGAAAGGGGGATGTGCTGCAAGGCGATTAAGTTGGGTAACGCCAGGGTTTTCCCAGTCACGACGTTGT
AAAACGACGGCCAGTGAATTCGAGCTCGGTACCCGGGGATCCTCTAGAGTCGACCTGCAGGCATGCAAGC
TTGGCGTAATCATGGTCATAGCTGTTTCCTGTGTGAAATTGTTATCCGCTCACAATTCCACACAACATAC
GAGCCGGAAGCATATAGTGTAAAGCCTGGGGTGCCTAATGAGTGAGCTAACTCACATTAATTGCGTTGCG
CTCACTGCCCGCTTTCCAGTCGGGAAACCTGTCGTGCCAGCTGCGTCTCACGCTGTCATGAGACCGGATC
CTGACAGGATATATTGGCGGGTAAACTAAGTCGCTGTATGTGTTTGTTTGAGATCTCATGTGAGCAAAAG
GCCAGCAAAAGGCCAGGAACCGTAAAAAGGCCGCGTTGCTGGCGTTTTTCCATAGGCTCCGCCCCCCTGA
CGAGCATCACAAAAATCGACGCTCAAGTCAGAGGTGGCGAAACCCGACAGGACTATAAAGATACCAGGCG
TTTCCCCCTGGAAGCTCCCTCGTGCGCTCTCCTGTTCCGACCCTGCCGCTTACCGGATACCTGTCCGCCT
TTCTCCCTTCGGGAAGCGTGGCGCTTTCTCATAGCTCACGCTGTAGGTATCTCAGTTCGGTGTAGGTCGT
TCGCTCCAAGCTGGGCTGTGTGCACGAACCCCCCGTTCAGCCCGACCGCTGCGCCTTATCCGGTAACTAT
CGTCTTGAGTCCAACCCGGTAAGACACGACTTATCGCCACTGGCAGCAGCCACTGGTAACAGGATTAGCA
GAGCGAGGTATGTAGGCGGTGCTACAGAGTTCTTGAAGTGGTGGCCTAACTACGGCTACACTAGAAGAAC
AGTATTTGGTATCTGCGCTCTGCTGAAGCCAGTTACCTTCGGAAGAAGAGTTGGTAGCTCTTGATCCGGC
AAACAAACCACCGCTGGTAGCGGTGGTTTTTTTGTTTGCAAGCAGCAGATTACGCGCAGAAAAAAAGGAT
CTCAAGAAGATCCTTTGATCTTTTCTACGGGGTCTGACGCTCAGTGGAACGAAAACTCACGTTAAGGGAT
TTTGGTCATGAGATTATCAAAAAGGATCTTCACCTAGATCCTTTTAAATTAAAAATGAAGTTTTAAATCA
ATCTAAAGTATATATGTGTAACATTGGTCTAGTGATTATTTGCCGACTACCTTGGTGATCTCGCCTTTCA
CGTAGTGGACAAATTCTTCCAACTGATCTGCGCGCGAGGCCAAGCGATCTTCTTCTTGTCCAAGATAAGC
CTGTCTAGCTTCAAGTATGACGGGCTGATACTGGGCCGGCAGGCGCTCCATTGCCCAGTCGGCAGCGACA
TCCTTCGGCGCGATTTTGCCGGTTACTGCGCTGTACCAAATGCGGGACAACGTAAGCACTACATTTCGCT
CATCACCAGCCCAGTCGGGCGGCGAGTTCCATAGCGTTAAGGTTTCATTTAGCGCCTCAAATAGATCCTG
TTCAGGAACCGGATCAAAGAGTTCCTCCGCCGCTGGACCTACCAAGGCAACGCTATGTTCTCTTGCTTTT
GTCAGCAAGATAGCCAGATCAATGTCGATCGTGGCTGGCTCGAAGATACCTGCAAGAATGTCATTGCGCT
GCCATTCTCCAAATTGCAGTTCGCGCTTAGCTGGATAACGCCACGGAATGATGTCGTCGTGCACAACAAT
GGTGACTTCTACAGCGCGGAGAATCTCGCTCTCTCCAGGGGAAGCCGAAGTTTCCAAAAGGTCGTTGATC
AAAGCTCGCCGCGTTGTTTCATCAAGCCTTACGGTCACCGTAACCAGCAAATCAATATCACTGTGTGGCT
TCAGGCCGCCATCCACTGCGGAGCCGTACAAATGTACGGCCAGCAACGTCGGTTCGAGATGGCGCTCGAT
GACGCCAACTACCTCTGATAGTTGAGTCGATACTTCGGCGATCACCGCTTCCCTCATGATGTTTAACTTT
GTTTTAGGGCGACTGCCCTGCTGCGTAACATCGTTGCTGCTCCATAACATCAAACATCGACCCACGGCGT
AACGCGCTTGCTGCTTGGATGCCCGAGGCATAGACTGTACCCCAAAAAAACAGTCATAACAAGCCATGAA
AACCGCCACTGCGCCGTTACCACCGCTGCGTTCGGTCAAGGTTCTGGACCAGTTGCGTGAGCGCATACGC
TACTTGCATTACAGCTTACGAACCGAACAGGCTTATGTCCACTGGGTTCGTGCCTTCATCCGTTTCCACG
GTGTGCGTCACCCGGCAACCTTGGGCAGCAGCGAAGTCGAGGCATTTCTGTCCTGGCTGGAACACCCCTT
GTATTACTGTTTATGTAAGCAGACAGTTTTATTGTTCATGATGATATATTTTTATCTTGTGCAATGTAAC
ATCAGAGATTTTGAGACACAACGTGGCTTTGTTGAATAAATCGAACTTTTGCTGAGTTGAAGGATCAGAT
CACGCATCTTCCCGACAACGCAGACCGTTCCGTGGCAAAGCAAAAGTTCAAAATCACCAACTGGTCCACC
TACAACAAAGCTCTCATCAACCGTGGCTCCCTCACTTTCTGGCTGGATGATGGGGCGATTCAGGCGATCC
CCATCCAACAGCCCGCCGTCGAGCGGGCTTTTTTATCCCCGGAAGCCTGTGGATAGAGGGTAGTTATCCA
CGTGAAACCGCTAATGCCCCGCAAAGCCTTGATTCACGGGGCTTTCCGGCCCGCTCCAAAAACTATCCAC
GTGAAATCGCTAATCAGGGTACGTGAAATCGCTAATCGGAGTACGTGAAATCGCTAATAAGGTCACGTGA
AATCGCTAATCAAAAAGGCACGTGAGAACGCTAATAGCCCTTTCAGATCAACAGCTTGCAAACACCCCTC
GCTCCGGCAAGTAGTTACAGCAAGTAGTATGTTCAATTAGCTTTTCAATTATGAATATATATATCAATTA
TTGGTCGCCCTTGGCTTGTGGACAATGCGCTACGCGCACCGGCTCCGCCCGTGGACAACCGCAAGCGGTT
GCCCACCGTCGAGCGCCTTTGCCCACAACCCGGCGGCCGGCCGCAACAGATCGTTTTATAAATTTTTTTT
TTTGAAAAAGAAAAAGCCCGAAAGGCGGCAACCTCTCGGGCTTCTGGATTTCCGATCCCCGGAATTAGAT
CTTGGCAGGATATATTGTGGTG
Features (pLannotate 1.2.2; 15 found; start..end, strand, type, name):
    107..206     +  misc_feature   bom (fragment): basis of mobility region from pBR322
    212..369     -  CDS            lacZα (fragment): LacZα fragment of β-galactosidase; lacZ fragment
    366..422     +  misc_feature   MCS: pUC18/19 multiple cloning site
    459..475     -  protein_bind   lac operator: The lac repressor binds to the lac operator to inhibit transcription in E. coli. This inhibition can be relieved by adding lactose or isopropyl-β-D-thiogalactopyranoside (IPTG). lac repressor encoded by lacI
    483..513     -  promoter       lac promoter: promoter for the E. coli lac operon
    528..549     -  protein_bind   CAP binding site: CAP binding activates transcription in the presence of cAMP. E. coli catabolite activator protein
    562..604     -  CDS            lacI (fragment): lac repressor; lacI; The lac repressor binds to the lac operator to inhibit transcription in E. coli. This inhibition can be relieved by adding lactose or isopropyl-β-D-thiogalactopyranoside (IPTG).
    632..656     +  misc_feature   RB T-DNA repeat: right border repeat from nopaline C58 T-DNA
    747..1335    -  rep_origin     ori: high-copy-number ColE1/pMB1/pBR322/pUC origin of replication
   1509..2297    -  CDS            aadA: S3AD_ECOLX - Experimental evidence at protein level: Swiss-Prot protein existence level 1. Mediates bacterial resistance to the antibiotics streptomycin and spectinomycin. From Escherichia coli.
   2304..2360    -  CDS            GmR (fragment): gentamycin acetyltransferase; aacC1; confers resistance to gentamycin
   2536..2559    -  promoter       Pc promoter (fragment): intI1 (promoter lies within the coding sequence); class 1 integron promoter
   2835..2936    +  CDS            TRA2_ECOLX (fragment): Protein predicted: Swiss-Prot protein existence level 4. Required for transposition of transposon Tn903. From Escherichia coli.
   2941..3376    +  rep_origin     pSa ori: origin of replication from bacterial plasmid pSa
   3503..3       +  misc_feature   LB T-DNA repeat (across the origin): left border repeat from nopaline C58 T-DNA (truncated)
