[The description below was written by a language model from this plasmid's Addgene catalogue record and pLannotate feature annotations shown in this document.]
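Description:
pDGB1_omega1 is an empty destination vector from the GoldenBraid 2.0 modular DNA assembly system for plant synthetic biology. It is an omega-level binary plasmid built on a pGreenII-derived backbone, and the full sequence record is compact at about 3.5 kb. In E. coli it is maintained at high copy through a ColE1/pUC-type origin and selected with spectinomycin, conferred by an aadA gene. Fragments of a gentamicin acetyltransferase gene and a class 1 integron Pc promoter lie next to aadA and are probably remnants of the resistance cassette's source. A pSa origin is also present, which in pGreen-type vectors supports replication in Agrobacterium, generally with replication functions supplied in trans by a helper plasmid. A partial bom region from pBR322 is annotated as well.

The T-DNA is delimited by nopaline-type left and right border repeats, the left one truncated and spanning the numbering origin. Between the borders lies a lacZα cassette, comprising the lac promoter, operator, CAP binding site, a pUC-type multiple cloning site and a lacZα fragment. The catalogue lists BsmBI as the cloning enzyme on both sides, which fits a Type IIS design in which the lacZα cassette is released and replaced by assembled parts. This should allow blue/white identification of recombinants, although the record does not say so explicitly.

No plant promoter, terminator or plant selectable marker is annotated, so these elements must come from the inserted modules. The vector is used as a recipient for combining transcriptional units during iterative GoldenBraid assembly, yielding multigene constructs intended for Agrobacterium-mediated delivery into plants.
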