Addgene plasmid #68234: pDGB1_omega1
Purpose: GoldenBraid level 1 Omega plant expression vector
Depositing lab: Diego Orzaez. Depositing organization: Agencia Estatal Consejo Superior de Investigaciones Científicas, M.P. Publication: GoldenBraid 2.0: a comprehensive DNA assembly framework for plant synthetic biology. Sarrion-Perdigones A, Vazquez-Vilar M, Palaci J, Castelijns B, Forment J, Ziarsolo P, Blanca J, Granell A, Orzaez D. Plant Physiol. 2013 Jul;162(3):1618-31. 10.1104/pp.113.217661 PubMed 23669743.
Backbone
  Vector backbone: pDGB1_omega1
  Backbone manufacturer: self-made; derived from pGreenII generated at the JIC
  Vector type: Plant Expression, Synthetic Biology
Growth in bacteria
  Bacterial resistance: Spectinomycin, 50 μg/mL
  Growth temperature: 37°C
  Growth strain: DH5alpha
  Copy number: High Copy
Gene/Insert
  Gene/Insert name: empty vector
  Cloning method: Restriction Enzyme; 5′ cloning site BsmBI (unknown if destroyed); 3′ cloning site BsmBI (unknown if destroyed)
  Sequencing primers: 5′ caacctctcgggcttctgga
Terms and licenses: Academic/Nonprofit Terms; Industry Terms: Not Available to Industry
How to cite: pDGB1_omega1 was a gift from Diego Orzaez (Addgene plasmid # 68234 ; http://n2t.net/addgene:68234 ; RRID:Addgene_68234)
