>Addgene plasmid #68234 | pDGB1_omega1 | addgene partial sequence | sequence record 139785 | ASK-FN2 5'-CGGCCTTTTTACGGTTCCTG-3'
ATCTCAAACAAACACATACAGCGACTTAGTTTACCCGCCAATATATCCTGTCAGGATCCGGTCTCATGAC
AGCGTGAGACGCAGCTGGCACGACAGGTTTCCCGACTGGAAAGCGGGCAGTGAGCGCAACGCAATTAATG
TGAGTTAGCTCACTCATTAGGCACCCCAGGCTTTACACTATATGCTTCCGGCTCGTATGTTGTGTGGAAT
TGTGAGCGGATAACAATTTCACACAGGAAACAGCTATGACCATGATTACGCCAAGCTTGCATGCCTGCAG
GTCGACTCTAGAGGATCCCCGGGTACCGAGCTCGAATTCACTGGCCGTCGTTTTACAACGTCGTGACTGG
GAAAACCCTGGCGTTACCCAACTTAATCGCCTTGCAGCACATCCCCCTTTCGCCAGCTGGCGTAATAGCG
AAGAGGCCTGCGCCGATCGCCCTTCCCAACAGTTGCGCAGCCTGAATGGCGAATGGCGCCTGATGCGGTA
TTTTCTCCTTACGCATCTGTGCGGTATTTCACACCGCATATGGTGCACTCTCAGTACAATCTGCTCTGAT
GCCGCATAGTTAAGCCAGCCCCGACACCCGCCAACACCCGCTGACGCGCCCTGACGGGCTTGTCTGCTCC
CGGCATCCGCTTACAGACAAGCTGTGCGTCTCACTCCTGAGACCGGATCCGTTACACCACAATATATCCT
GCCAAGATCTAATTCCGGGGATCGGAAATCCAGAAGCCCGAGAGGTTGCCGCCTTTCGGGCTTTTTCTTT
TTCAAAAAAAAAAATTTATAAAACGATCTGTTGCGGCCGGCCGCCGGGTTGTGGGCAAAGGCGCTCGACG
GTGGGCAACCGCTTGCGGTTGTCCACGGGCGGAGCCGGTGCGCGTAGCGCATTGTCCACAAGCCAAGGGC
GACCAATAATTGATATATATATTCATAATTGAAAAGCTAATTGAACATACTACTTGCTGTAACTACTTGC
CGGA
