>Addgene plasmid #68234 | pDGB1_omega1 | addgene partial sequence | sequence record 139818 | pDGB-F 5'-caacctctcgggcttctgga-3'
GCCGGGAGCAGACAAGCCCGTCAGGGCGCGTCAGCGGGTGTTGGCGGGTGTCGGGGCTGGCTTAACTATG
CGGCATCAGAGCAGATTGTACTGAGAGTGCACCATATGCGGTGTGAAATACCGCACAGATGCGTAAGGAG
AAAATACCGCATCAGGCGCCATTCGCCATTCAGGCTGCGCAACTGTTGGGAAGGGCGATCGGCGCAGGCC
TCTTCGCTATTACGCCAGCTGGCGAAAGGGGGATGTGCTGCAAGGCGATTAAGTTGGGTAACGCCAGGGT
TTTCCCAGTCACGACGTTGTAAAACGACGGCCAGTGAATTCGAGCTCGGTACCCGGGGATCCTCTAGAGT
CGACCTGCAGGCATGCAAGCTTGGCGTAATCATGGTCATAGCTGTTTCCTGTGTGAAATTGTTATCCGCT
CACAATTCCACACAACATACGAGCCGGAAGCATATAGTGTAAAGCCTGGGGTGCCTAATGAGTGAGCTAA
CTCACATTAATTGCGTTGCGCTCACTGCCCGCTTTCCAGTCGGGAAACCTGTCGTGCCAGCTGCGTCTCA
